>Addgene plasmid #114825 | AT5G51560 L1_pECIA14 | addgene full sequence | sequence record 270532 | Addgene NGS Result
GTAAAACGACGGCCAGTGAATTAATTCGTTGCAGGACAGGATGTGGTGCCCGATGTGACTAGCTCTTTGC
TGCAGGCCGTCCTATCCTCTGGTTCCGATAAGAGACCCAGAACTCCGGCCCCCCACCGCCCACCGCCACC
CCCATACATATGTGGTACGCAAGTAAGAGTGCCTGCGCATGCCCCATGTGCCCCACCAAGAGCTTTGCAT
CCCATACAAGTCCCCAAAGTGGAGAACCGAACCAATTCTTCGCGGGCAGAACAAAAGCTTCTGCACACGT
CTCCACTCGAATTTGGAGCCGGCCGGCGTGTGCAAAAGAGGTGAATCGAACGAAAGACCCGTGTGTAAAG
CCGCGTTTCCAAAATGTATAAAACCGAGAGCATCTGGCCAATGTGCATCAGTTGTGGTCAGCAGCAAAAT
CAAGTGAATCATCTCAGTGCAACTAAAGGGGGGATCCGATCTCAATATGAAGTTATGCATATTACTGGCC
GTCGTGGCCTTTGTTGGCCTCTCGCTCGGGACCGACGAGTTAGCGACATTGATGGAGGTTAAAACAGAGC
TTGACCCAGAAGACAAACACTTAGCTTCATGGAGTGTTAATGGAGATCTGTGTAAAGACTTTGAAGGTGT
TGGTTGTGACTGGAAAGGACGAGTTTCTAACATATCTCTACAAGGGAAAGGCTTATCTGGTAAAATCTCT
CCGAACATTGGAAAGCTTAAACATTTGACGGGTTTGTTCTTGCACTACAATGCTCTTGTTGGAGATATTC
CTAGAGAACTTGGTAACTTGTCGGAACTTACGGATCTTTATCTCAATGTTAATAATCTCTCCGGTGAGAT
TCCTTCAAACATTGGGAAGATGCAAGGCTTGCAAGTTTTGCAGCTCTGTTACAACAATTTGACTGGAAGC
ATTCCTAGGGAGCTTAGTTCACTGAGGAAGCTGAGTGTTCTTGCTCTTCAATCTAACAAACTCACTGGAG
CTATACCTGCGAGTTTAGGAGATTTAAGTGCTCTAGAGCGGCTAGATTTGAGCTACAATCATTTGTTTGG
TTCTGTACCAGGCAAGTTAGCTAGCCCTCCTCTGCTTCGAGTTCTCGACATCCGCAACAACTCCCTCACT
GGCAATGTACCTCCTGTACTGAAGAGATTAAATGAAGGTTTTTCGTTTGAAAACAACTTGGGACTATGTG
GAGCTGAGTTCTCGCCGTTGAAATCTTGCAATGGCACAGCTCCTGAGGAACCTAAGCCATACGGTGCAAC
CGTGTTTGGTTTTCCATCCCGGGATATACCAGAATCAGCTAATCTACGGTCACCTTGTAATGGAACAAAC
TGTAATACTCCTCCAAAATCTCTGGAGGTGCTGTTCCAGGGACCAAGCGGCAATCCCGGCGGCGATCTGG
CCCCCCAGATGCTGCGCGAGCTGCAGGAGACCAATGCCGCCCTGCAGGACGTGCGCGAGCTGCTGCGCCA
CCGCGTGAAGGAGATCACCTTCCTGAAGAACACCGTGATGGAGTGCGACGCCTGCGGCATGCAGCCCTCT
AGAGGCTCCGGCTCCATCATCCCAGTTGAGGAGGAGAACCCGGACTTCTGGAACCGCGAGGCAGCCGAGG
CCCTGGGTGCCGCCAAGAAGCTGCAGCCTGCACAGACAGCCGCCAAGAACCTCATCATCTTCCTGGGCGA
TGGGATGGGGGTGTCTACGGTGACAGCTGCCAGGATCCTAAAAGGGCAGAAGAAGGACAAACTGGGGCCT
GAGATACCCCTGGCCATGGACCGCTTCCCATATGTGGCTCTGTCCAAGACATACAATGTAGACAAACATG
TGCCAGACAGTGGAGCCACAGCCACGGCCTACCTGTGCGGGGTCAAGGGCAACTTCCAGACCATTGGCTT
GAGTGCAGCCGCCCGCTTTAACCAGTGCAACACGACACGCGGCAACGAGGTCATCTCCGTGATGAATCGG
GCCAAGAAAGCAGGGAAGTCAGTGGGAGTGGTAACCACCACACGAGTGCAGCACGCCTCGCCAGCCGGCA
CCTACGCCCACACGGTGAACCGCAACTGGTACTCGGACGCCGACGTGCCTGCCTCGGCCCGCCAGGAGGG
GTGCCAGGACATCGCTACGCAGCTCATCTCCAACATGGACATTGACGTGATCCTAGGTGGAGGCCGAAAG
TACATGTTTCGCATGGGAACCCCAGACCCTGAGTACCCAGATGACTACAGCCAAGGTGGGACCAGGCTGG
ACGGGAAGAATCTGGTGCAGGAATGGCTGGCGAAGCGCCAGGGTGCCCGGTATGTGTGGAACCGCACTGA
GCTCATGCAGGCTTCCCTGGACCCGTCTGTGACCCATCTCATGGGTCTCTTTGAGCCTGGAGACATGAAA
TACGAGATCCACCGAGACTCCACACTGGACCCCTCCCTGATGGAGATGACAGAGGCTGCCCTGCGCCTGC
TGAGCAGGAACCCCCGCGGCTTCTTCCTCTTCGTGGAGGGTGGTCGCATCGACCATGGTCATCATGAAAG
CAGGGCTTACCGGGCACTGACTGAGACGATCATGTTCGACGACGCCATTGAGAGGGCGGGCCAGCTCACC
AGCGAGGAGGACACGCTGAGCCTCGTCACTGCCGACCACTCCCACGTCTTCTCCTTCGGAGGCTACCCCC
TGCGAGGGAGCTCCATCTTCGGGCTGGCCCCTGGCAAGGCCCGGGACAGGAAGGCCTACACGGTCCTCCT
ATACGGAAACGGTCCAGGCTATGTGCTCAAGGACGGCGCCCGGCCGGATGTTACCGAGAGCGAGAGCGGG
AGCCCCGAGTATCGGCAGCAGTCAGCAGTGCCCCTGGACGAAGAGACCCACGCAGGCGAGGACGTGGCGG
TGTTCGCGCGCGGCCCGCAGGCGCACCTGGTTCACGGCGTGCAGGAGCAGACCTTCATAGCGCACGTCAT
GGCCTTCGCCGCCTGCCTGGAGCCCTACACCGCCTGCGACCTGGCGCCCCCCGCCGGCACCACCGACGCC
GCGCACCCGGGTTCTAGAGGAAGCACCTCCGGCGATAACGATTACAAGGATGATGATGATAAGGCCAGCG
GCACCGGTCATCATCACCATCACCATTGAGTTTAAACCCGCTGATCAGCCTCGACTGTGCCTTCTAAGGC
CTGAGCTCGCTGATCAGCCTCGATCGAGGATCCAGACATGATAAGATACATTGATGAGTTTGGACAAACC
ACAACTAGAATGCAGTGAAAAAAATGCTTTATTTGTGAAATTTGTGATGCTATTGCTTTATTTGTAACCA
TTATAAGCTGCAATAAACAAGTTAACAACAACAATTGCATTCATTTTATGTTTCAGGTTCAGGGGGAGGT
GTGGGAGGTTTTTTAAAGCAAGTAAAACCTCTACAAATGTGGTATGGCTGATTATGATCAGTCGACCTGC
AGGCATGCAAGCTTGGCGTAATCATGGTCATAGCTGTTTCCTGTGTGAAATTGTTATCCGCTCACAATTC
CACACAACATACGAGCCGGAAGCATAAAGTGTAAAGCCTGGGGTGCCTAATGAGTGAGCTAACTCACATT
AATTGCGTTGCGCTCACTGCCCGCTTTCCAGTCGGGAAACCTGTCGTGCCAGCTGCATTAATGAATCGGC
CAACGCGCGGGGAGAGGCGGTTTGCGTATTGGGCGCTCTTCCGCTTCCTCGCTCACTGACTCGCTGCGCT
CGGTCGTTCGGCTGCGGCGAGCGGTATCAGCTCACTCAAAGGCGGTAATACGGTTATCCACAGAATCAGG
GGATAACGCAGGAAAGAACATGTGAGCAAAAGGCCAGCAAAAGGCCAGGAACCGTAAAAAGGCCGCGTTG
CTGGCGTTTTTCCATAGGCTCCGCCCCCCTGACGAGCATCACAAAAATCGACGCTCAAGTCAGAGGTGGC
GAAACCCGACAGGACTATAAAGATACCAGGCGTTTCCCCCTGGAAGCTCCCTCGTGCGCTCTCCTGTTCC
GACCCTGCCGCTTACCGGATACCTGTCCGCCTTTCTCCCTTCGGGAAGCGTGGCGCTTTCTCATAGCTCA
CGCTGTAGGTATCTCAGTTCGGTGTAGGTCGTTCGCTCCAAGCTGGGCTGTGTGCACGAACCCCCCGTTC
AGCCCGACCGCTGCGCCTTATCCGGTAACTATCGTCTTGAGTCCAACCCGGTAAGACACGACTTATCGCC
ACTGGCAGCAGCCACTGGTAACAGGATTAGCAGAGCGAGGTATGTAGGCGGTGCTACAGAGTTCTTGAAG
TGGTGGCCTAACTACGGCTACACTAGAAGAACAGTATTTGGTATCTGCGCTCTGCTGAAGCCAGTTACCT
TCGGAAAAAGAGTTGGTAGCTCTTGATCCGGCAAACAAACCACCGCTGGTAGCGGTGGTTTTTTTGTTTG
CAAGCAGCAGATTACGCGCAGAAAAAAAGGATCTCAAGAAGATCCTTTGATCTTTTCTACGGGGTCTGAC
GCTCAGTGGAACGAAAACTCACGTTAAGGGATTTTGGTCATGAGATTATCAAAAAGGATCTTCACCTAGA
TCCTTTTAAATTAAAAATGAAGTTTTAAATCAATCTAAAGTATATATGAGTAAACTTGGTCTGACAGTTA
CCAATGCTTAATCAGTGAGGCACCTATCTCAGCGATCTGTCTATTTCGTTCATCCATAGTTGCCTGACTC
CCCGTCGTGTAGATAACTACGATACGGGAGGGCTTACCATCTGGCCCCAGTGCTGCAATGATACCGCGAG
ACCCACGCTCACCGGCTCCAGATTTATCAGCAATAAACCAGCCAGCCGGAAGGGCCGAGCGCAGAAGTGG
TCCTGCAACTTTATCCGCCTCCATCCAGTCTATTAATTGTTGCCGGGAAGCTAGAGTAAGTAGTTCGCCA
GTTAATAGTTTGCGCAACGTTGTTGCCATTGCTACAGGCATCGTGGTGTCACGCTCGTCGTTTGGTATGG
CTTCATTCAGCTCCGGTTCCCAACGATCAAGGCGAGTTACATGATCCCCCATGTTGTGCAAAAAAGCGGT
TAGCTCCTTCGGTCCTCCGATCGTTGTCAGAAGTAAGTTGGCCGCAGTGTTATCACTCATGGTTATGGCA
GCACTGCATAATTCTCTTACTGTCATGCCATCCGTAAGATGCTTTTCTGTGACTGGTGAGTACTCAACCA
AGTCATTCTGAGAATAGTGTATGCGGCGACCGAGTTGCTCTTGCCCGGCGTCAATACGGGATAATACCGC
GCCACATAGCAGAACTTTAAAAGTGCTCATCATTGGAAAACGTTCTTCGGGGCGAAAACTCTCAAGGATC
TTACCGCTGTTGAGATCCAGTTCGATGTAACCCACTCGTGCACCCAACTGATCTTCAGCATCTTTTACTT
TCACCAGCGTTTCTGGGTGAGCAAAAACAGGAAGGCAAAATGCCGCAAAAAAGGGAATAAGGGCGACACG
GAAATGTTGAATACTCATACTCTTCCTTTTTCAATATTATTGAAGCATTTATCAGGGTTATTGTCTCATG
AGCGGATACATATTTGAATGTATTTAGAAAAATAAACAAATAGGGGTTCCGCGCACATTTCCCCGAAAAG
TGCCACCTGACGTCTAAGAAACCATTATTATCATGACATTAACCTATAAAAATAGGCGTATCACGAGGCC
CTTTCGTCTCGCGCGTTTCGGTGATGACGGTGAAAACCTCTGACACATGCAGCTCCCGGAGACGGTCACA
GCTTGTCTGTAAGCGGATGCCGGGAGCAGACAAGCCCGTCAGGGCGCGTCAGCGGGTGTTGGCGGGTGTC
GGGGCTGGCTTAACTATGCGGCATCAGAGCAGATTGTACTGAGAGTGCACCATATGCGGTGTGAAATACC
GCACAGATGCGTAAGGAGAAAATACCGCATCAGGCGCCATTCGCCATTCAGGCTGCGCAACTGTTGGGAA
GGGCGATCGGTGCGGGCCTCTTCGCTATTACGCCAGCTGGCGAAAGGGGGATGTGCTGCAAGGCGATTAA
GTTGGGTAACGCCAGGGTTTTCCCAGTCACGACGTT
Features (pLannotate 1.2.2; 18 found; start..end, strand, type, name):
     23..449     +  promoter       MT promoter: Drosophila metallothionein promoter
    467..520     +  sig_peptide    BiP signal sequence: Drosophila BiP signal sequence
   1388..1567    +  CDS            Comp (fragment): COMP_RAT - Experimental evidence at protein level: Swiss-Prot protein existence level 1. May play a role in the structural integrity of cartilage via its interaction with other extracellular matrix proteins such as the collagens and fibronectin. Can mediate the interaction of chondrocytes with the cartilage extracellular matrix through interaction with cell surface integrin receptors. Could play a role in the pathogenesis of osteoarthritis. Potent suppressor of apoptosis in both primary chondrocytes and transformed cells. Suppresses apoptosis by blocking the activation of caspase-3 and by indu
   1555..3007    +  CDS            SEAP (fragment): secreted alkaline phosphatase from human placenta The natural enzyme has a C-terminal transmembrane sequence that is replaced by a GPI anchor.
   3044..3073    +  CDS            2xFLAG (fragment): two tandem FLAG® epitope tags
   3179..3313    -  polyA_signal   SV40 poly(A) signal: SV40 polyadenylation signal
   3336..3420    -  CDS            large T antigen (fragment): large T antigen from SV40 (simian virus 40)
   3420..3444    +  misc_feature   MCS (fragment): pUC18/19 multiple cloning site
   3481..3497    -  protein_bind   lac operator: The lac repressor binds to the lac operator to inhibit transcription in E. coli. This inhibition can be relieved by adding lactose or isopropyl-β-D-thiogalactopyranoside (IPTG). lac repressor encoded by lacI
   3505..3535    -  promoter       lac promoter: promoter for the E. coli lac operon
   3550..3571    -  protein_bind   CAP binding site: CAP binding activates transcription in the presence of cAMP. E. coli catabolite activator protein
   3584..3676    -  CDS            lacI (fragment): lac repressor; lacI; The lac repressor binds to the lac operator to inhibit transcription in E. coli. This inhibition can be relieved by adding lactose or isopropyl-β-D-thiogalactopyranoside (IPTG).
   3859..4447    -  rep_origin     ori: high-copy-number ColE1/pMB1/pBR322/pUC origin of replication
   4618..5478    -  CDS            AmpR: β-lactamase; bla; confers resistance to ampicillin, carbenicillin, and related antibiotics
   5479..5583    -  promoter       AmpR promoter: bla
   5678..5713    +  CDS            rop (fragment): Rop protein, which maintains plasmids at low copy number; rop
   5815..5914    +  misc_feature   bom (fragment): basis of mobility region from pBR322
   5920..21      -  CDS            lacZα (fragment) (across the origin): LacZα fragment of β-galactosidase; lacZ fragment
