[The description below was written by a language model from this plasmid's Addgene catalogue record and pLannotate feature annotations shown in this document.]
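Description:
AT5G51560 L1_pECIA14 is an insect-cell expression plasmid built on the pECIA14 backbone, serving as the "prey" construct in a bait/prey extracellular interaction assay; it is meant to be paired with the corresponding bait version of the same ectodomain in pECIA2. It is maintained in E. coli as a high-copy plasmid through a ColE1/pUC-type origin and is selected with ampicillin via the β-lactamase gene. Remnants of pUC/pBR322-derived sequence (lac promoter and operator, and fragments of lacZα, lacI, rop and bom) are annotated in the backbone but play no evident role in the payload. No marker for selection in insect cells is annotated.

The expression cassette is driven by the Drosophila metallothionein promoter, which is induced with copper sulfate in Drosophila cell culture. Downstream, a Drosophila BiP signal sequence directs the product into the secretory pathway. It is followed by the insert, the extracellular domain of the Arabidopsis thaliana leucine-rich repeat receptor kinase encoded by AT5G51560, introduced by ligation-independent cloning; this region falls in the unannotated gap of the feature table. The ectodomain is fused at its C-terminus to the pentamerising coiled-coil helix of rat COMP, human placental alkaline phosphatase, a FLAG epitope and a hexahistidine tag. An SV40 polyadenylation signal is annotated downstream of the fusion, on the opposite strand.

Pentamerisation through COMP raises the avidity of the secreted prey, helping weak ectodomain interactions to be detected. Alkaline phosphatase provides an enzymatic readout of prey captured by immobilised bait, and the FLAG and His tags allow detection or purification. The plasmid belongs to a collection used to map extracellular interactions among Arabidopsis LRR receptor kinases.
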