Addgene plasmid #114825: AT5G51560 L1_pECIA14
Purpose: Prey vector AT5G51560 L1_pECIA14 should be used with bait vector AT5G51560 L1_pECIA2.
Depositing lab: Youssef Belkhadir. Depositing organization: Gregor Mendel Institute of Molecular Plant Biology. Publication: An extracellular network of Arabidopsis leucine-rich repeat receptor kinases. Smakowska-Luzan E, Mott GA, Parys K, Stegmann M, Howton TC, Layeghifard M, Neuhold J, Lehner A, Kong J, Grunwald K, Weinberger N, Satbhai SB, Mayer D, Busch W, Madalinski M, Stolt-Bergner P, Provart NJ, Mukhtar MS, Zipfel C, Desveaux D, Guttman DS, Belkhadir Y. Nature. 2018 Jan 18;553(7688):342-346. doi: 10.1038/nature25184. Epub 2018 Jan 10. PubMed 29320478.
Backbone
  Vector backbone: pECIA14
  Backbone manufacturer: Chris Garcia (Addgene plasmid # 47051)
  Vector type: Insect Expression
Growth in bacteria
  Bacterial resistance: Ampicillin, 100 μg/mL
  Growth temperature: 37°C
  Growth strain: DH5alpha
  Copy number: High Copy
Gene/Insert
  Gene/Insert name: AT5G51560
  Species: A. thaliana (mustard weed)
  Entrez Gene: AT5G51560 (a.k.a. AT5G51560, K17N15.11, K17N15_11)
  Promoter: Metallothionein (Copper-Inducible)
  Cloning method: Ligation Independent Cloning
Terms and licenses: Academic/Nonprofit Terms; Industry Terms: Not Available to Industry
Depositor comments: Plasmid for secreted expression in Drosophila cell culture by induction via CuSO4. Insert is an extracellular domain of indicated LRR-RK, C-terminally tagged with Pentameric rat COMP helix, Alkaline Phosphatase (human, placental), Flag, and hexahistidine tags. Insert Protein Sequence: TDELATLMEVKTELDPEDKHLASWSVNGDLCKDFEGVGCDWKGRVSNISLQGKGLSGKISPNIGKLKHLTGLFLHYNALVGDIPRELGNLSELTDLYLNVNNLSGEIPSNIGKMQGLQVLQLCYNNLTGSIPRELSSLRKLSVLALQSNKLTGAIPASLGDLSALERLDLSYNHLFGSVPGKLASPPLLRVLDIRNNSLTGNVPPVLKRLNEGFSFENNLGLCGAEFSPLKSCNGTAPEEPKPYGATVFGFPSRDIPESANLRSPCNGTNCNTPPKS
How to cite: AT5G51560 L1_pECIA14 was a gift from Youssef Belkhadir (Addgene plasmid # 114825 ; http://n2t.net/addgene:114825 ; RRID:Addgene_114825)
